Addgene plasmid #145169: pcDNA3-sACE2v6-Fc(IgG1)
Purpose: Mammalian expression plasmid for soluble ACE2-Fc fusion (IgG1) high affinity 6
Depositing lab: Erik Procko. Depositing organization: University of Illinois at Urbana-Champaign. Publication: Engineering human ACE2 to optimize binding to the spike protein of SARS coronavirus 2. Chan KK, Dorosky D, Sharma P, Abbasi SA, Dye JM, Kranz DM, Herbert AS, Procko E. Science. 2020 Sep 4;369(6508):1261-1265. doi: 10.1126/science.abc0870. Epub 2020 Aug 4. PubMed 32753553.
Backbone
  Vector backbone: pcDNA3.1(+)
  Backbone manufacturer: Invitrogen
  Backbone size w/o insert (bp): 5332
  Total vector size (bp): 7888
  Vector type: Mammalian Expression
  Selectable markers: Neomycin (select with G418)
Growth in bacteria
  Bacterial resistance: Ampicillin, 100 μg/mL
  Growth temperature: 37°C
  Growth strain: DH5alpha
  Copy number: High Copy
Gene/Insert
  Gene/Insert name: Angiotensin-converting enzyme 2 (alt names: ACE2; peptidyl-dipeptidase A)
  Species: H. sapiens (human)
  Insert size (bp): 2556
  Mutation: Extracellular, soluble protease domain (a.a. M1-D615) with mutations T27Y, Q42L, L79T, T92Q, Q325P, N330Y, A386L
  GenBank ID: NM_021804.1
  Entrez Gene: ACE2 (a.k.a. ACEH)
  Promoter: CMV
  Tag / fusion protein: Fc region of human IgG1 (C terminal on insert)
  Cloning method: Restriction Enzyme; 5′ cloning site NheI (not destroyed); 3′ cloning site XhoI (not destroyed)
  Sequencing primers: 5′ CMV-fwd; 3′ BGH-rev
Terms and licenses: Academic/Nonprofit Terms; Industry Terms: Not Available to Industry
Depositor comments: Please visit https://www.biorxiv.org/content/10.1101/2020.03.16.994236v1 for BioRxiv preprint.
How to cite: pcDNA3-sACE2v6-Fc(IgG1) was a gift from Erik Procko (Addgene plasmid # 145169 ; http://n2t.net/addgene:145169 ; RRID:Addgene_145169)
