[The description below was written by a language model from this plasmid's Addgene catalogue record and pLannotate feature annotations shown in this document.]
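Description:
pcDNA3-sACE2v6-Fc(IgG1) is a mammalian expression plasmid built on the Invitrogen pcDNA3.1(+) backbone, about 7.9 kb in total. It is propagated in E. coli through a high-copy ColE1/pUC-type origin with ampicillin selection from the β-lactamase gene. It also carries an f1 origin, which allows single-stranded DNA production. For selection in mammalian cells, an SV40 early promoter drives a neomycin phosphotransferase gene followed by an SV40 polyadenylation signal, conferring G418 resistance. The automated annotation also flags several short fragments (a truncated HIV-1 LTR, ble, lacI, bom and lac promoter/operator elements). These appear to be partial sequence matches within the backbone rather than functional parts of the design.

The payload is cloned between NheI and XhoI, downstream of the CMV enhancer/promoter and a T7 promoter, and is terminated by the bovine growth hormone polyadenylation signal. It encodes the soluble extracellular protease domain of human ACE2 (residues M1 to D615), fused at its C terminus to the Fc region of human IgG1. The ACE2 portion carries seven substitutions: T27Y, Q42L, L79T, T92Q, Q325P, N330Y and A386L. Together these define the "v6" high-affinity variant, which comes from work engineering ACE2 for stronger binding to the SARS-CoV-2 spike protein. Because the fragment begins at the native M1, it should retain the native signal peptide, and without the membrane-anchoring region the protein is expected to be secreted. Fc fusions typically dimerize and can be captured through the Fc portion. The plasmid is intended for producing this soluble, high-affinity ACE2-Fc decoy receptor in mammalian cells, for example for spike-binding studies.
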