Features (pLannotate 1.2.2; 21 found; start..end, strand, type, name):
      1..204     +  promoter       CMV promoter: human cytomegalovirus (CMV) immediate early promoter
    200..233     +  LTR            5' LTR (truncated) (fragment): truncated 5' long terminal repeat (LTR) from HIV-1
    249..267     +  promoter       T7 promoter: promoter for bacteriophage T7 RNA polymerase
    293..2149    +  CDS            ACE2 (fragment): ACE2_HUMAN - Experimental evidence at protein level: Swiss-Prot protein existence level 1. [Isoform 2]: (Microbial infection) Non-functional as a receptor for human coronavirus SARS-CoV-2. From Homo sapiens (Human).
   2144..2824    +  CDS            IGHG1 (fragment): IGHG1_HUMAN - Experimental evidence at protein level: Swiss-Prot protein existence level 1. Constant region of immunoglobulin heavy chains. Immunoglobulins, also known as antibodies, are membrane-bound or secreted glycoproteins produced by B lymphocytes. In the recognition phase of humoral immunity, the membrane-bound immunoglobulins serve as receptors which, upon binding of a specific antigen, trigger the clonal expansion and differentiation of B lymphocytes into immunoglobulins- secreting plasma cells. Secreted immunoglobulins mediate the effector phase of humoral immunity, which results in
   2874..3098    +  polyA_signal   bGH poly(A) signal: bovine growth hormone polyadenylation signal
   3102..3123    +  promoter       SV40 promoter (fragment): SV40 enhancer and early promoter
   3144..3572    +  rep_origin     f1 ori (sequence partly withheld): f1 bacteriophage origin of replication; arrow indicates direction of (+) strand synthesis
   3586..3915    +  promoter       SV40 promoter: SV40 enhancer and early promoter
   3982..4773    +  CDS            neo: KKA2_KLEPN - Also known as kan, nptII. Experimental evidence at protein level: Swiss-Prot protein existence level 1. Resistance to kanamycin, neomycin, paromomycin, ribostamycin, butirosin and gentamicin B. From Klebsiella pneumoniae.
   4797..4955    +  CDS            ble (fragment): BLE_KLEPN - Experimental evidence at protein level: Swiss-Prot protein existence level 1. Binding protein with a strong affinity to the bleomycin family of antibiotics. Binds to CL990; an antimitotic-antibiotic compound. From Klebsiella pneumoniae.
   4950..5071    +  polyA_signal   SV40 poly(A) signal: SV40 polyadenylation signal
   5144..5160    -  protein_bind   lac operator: The lac repressor binds to the lac operator to inhibit transcription in E. coli. This inhibition can be relieved by adding lactose or isopropyl-β-D-thiogalactopyranoside (IPTG). lac repressor encoded by lacI
   5168..5198    -  promoter       lac promoter: promoter for the E. coli lac operon
   5213..5234    -  protein_bind   CAP binding site: CAP binding activates transcription in the presence of cAMP. E. coli catabolite activator protein
   5247..5339    -  CDS            lacI (fragment): lac repressor; lacI; The lac repressor binds to the lac operator to inhibit transcription in E. coli. This inhibition can be relieved by adding lactose or isopropyl-β-D-thiogalactopyranoside (IPTG).
   5522..6110    -  rep_origin     ori: high-copy-number ColE1/pMB1/pBR322/pUC origin of replication
   6281..7141    -  CDS            AmpR: β-lactamase; bla; confers resistance to ampicillin, carbenicillin, and related antibiotics
   7142..7246    -  promoter       AmpR promoter: bla
   7305..7357    -  misc_feature   bom (fragment): basis of mobility region from pBR322
   7512..7891    +  enhancer       CMV enhancer: human cytomegalovirus immediate early enhancer
>Addgene plasmid #145169 | pcDNA3-sACE2v6-Fc(IgG1) | addgene full sequence | sequence record 292599 | Addgene NGS Result
GTGATGCGGTTTTGGCAGTACATCAATGGGCGTGGATAGCGGTTTGACTCACGGGGATTTCCAAGTCTCC
ACCCCATTGACGTCAATGGGAGTTTGTTTTGGCACCAAAATCAACGGGACTTTCCAAAATGTCGTAACAA
CTCCGCCCCATTGACGCAAATGGGCGGTAGGCGTGTACGGTGGGAGGTCTATATAAGCAGAGCTCTCTGG
CTAACTAGAGAACCCACTGCTTACTGGCTTATCGAAATTAATACGACTCACTATAGGGAGACCCAAGCTG
GCTAGCGCCACCATGTCAAGCTCTTCCTGGCTCCTTCTCAGCCTTGTTGCTGTAACTGCTGCTCAGTCCA
CCATTGAGGAACAGGCCAAGTACTTTTTGGACAAGTTTAACCACGAAGCCGAAGACCTGTTCTATCTGAG
TTCACTTGCTTCTTGGAATTATAACACCAATATTACTGAAGAGAATGTCCAAAACATGAATAATGCTGGG
GACAAATGGTCTGCCTTTTTAAAGGAACAGTCCACAACTGCCCAAATGTATCCACTACAAGAAATTCAGA
ATCTCCAAGTCAAGCTTCAGCTGCAGGCTCTTCAGCAAAATGGGTCTTCAGTGCTCTCAGAAGACAAGAG
CAAACGGTTGAACACAATTCTAAATACAATGAGCACCATCTACAGTACTGGAAAAGTTTGTAACCCAGAT
AATCCACAAGAATGCTTATTACTTGAACCAGGTTTGAATGAAATAATGGCAAACAGTTTAGACTACAATG
AGAGGCTCTGGGCTTGGGAAAGCTGGAGATCTGAGGTCGGCAAGCAGCTGAGGCCATTATATGAAGAGTA
TGTGGTCTTGAAAAATGAGATGGCAAGAGCAAATCATTATGAGGACTATGGGGATTATTGGAGAGGAGAC
TATGAAGTAAATGGGGTAGATGGCTATGACTACAGCCGCGGCCAGTTGATTGAAGATGTGGAACATACCT
TTGAAGAGATTAAACCATTATATGAACATCTTCATGCCTATGTGAGGGCAAAGTTGATGAATGCCTATCC
TTCCTATATCAGTCCAATTGGATGCCTCCCTGCTCATTTGCTTGGTGATATGTGGGGTAGATTTTGGACA
AATCTGTACTCTTTGACAGTTCCCTTTGGACAGAAACCAAACATAGATGTTACTGATGCAATGGTGGACC
AGGCCTGGGATGCACAGAGAATATTCAAGGAGGCCGAGAAGTTCTTTGTATCTGTTGGTCTTCCTAATAT
GACTCCAGGATTCTGGGAATATTCCATGCTAACGGACCCAGGAAATGTTCAGAAAGCAGTCTGCCATCCC
ACAGCTTGGGACCTGGGGAAGGGCGACTTCAGGATTCTTATGTGCACAAAGGTGACAATGGACGACTTCC
TGACAGCTCATCATGAGATGGGGCATATCCAGTATGATATGGCATATCTTGCACAACCTTTTCTGCTAAG
AAATGGAGCTAATGAAGGATTCCATGAAGCTGTTGGGGAAATCATGTCACTTTCTGCAGCCACACCTAAG
CATTTAAAATCCATTGGTCTTCTGTCACCCGATTTTCAAGAAGACAATGAAACAGAAATAAACTTCCTGC
TCAAACAAGCACTCACGATTGTTGGGACTCTGCCATTTACTTACATGTTAGAGAAGTGGAGGTGGATGGT
CTTTAAAGGGGAAATTCCCAAAGACCAGTGGATGAAAAAGTGGTGGGAGATGAAGCGAGAGATAGTTGGG
GTGGTGGAACCTGTGCCCCATGATGAAACATACTGTGACCCCGCATCTCTGTTCCATGTTTCTAATGATT
ACTCATTCATTCGATATTACACAAGGACCCTTTACCAATTCCAGTTTCAAGAAGCACTTTGTCAAGCAGC
TAAACATGAAGGCCCTCTGCACAAATGTGACATCTCAAACTCTACAGAAGCTGGACAGAAACTGTTCAAT
ATGCTGAGGCTTGGAAAATCAGAACCCTGGACCCTAGCATTGGAAAATGTTGTAGGAGCAAAGAACATGA
ATGTAAGGCCACTGCTCAACTACTTTGAGCCCTTATTTACCTGGCTGAAAGACCAGAACAAGAATTCTTT
TGTGGGATGGAGTACCGACTGGAGTCCATATGCAGACGGATCCGACAAAACTCACACATGCCCACCGTGC
CCAGCACCTGAACTCCTGGGGGGACCGTCAGTCTTCCTCTTCCCCCCAAAACCCAAGGACACCCTCATGA
TCTCCCGGACCCCTGAGGTCACATGCGTGGTGGTGGACGTGAGCCACGAAGACCCTGAGGTCAAGTTCAA
CTGGTACGTGGACGGCGTGGAGGTGCATAATGCCAAGACAAAGCCGCGGGAGGAGCAGTACAACAGCACG
TACCGTGTGGTCAGCGTCCTCACCGTCCTGCACCAGGACTGGCTGAATGGCAAGGAGTACAAGTGCAAGG
TCTCCAACAAAGCCCTCCCAGCCCCCATCGAGAAAACCATCTCCAAAGCCAAAGGGCAGCCCCGAGAACC
ACAGGTGTACACCCTGCCCCCATCCCGGGAGGAGATGACCAAGAACCAGGTCAGCCTGACCTGCCTGGTC
AAAGGCTTCTATCCCAGCGACATCGCCGTGGAGTGGGAGAGCAATGGGCAGCCGGAGAACAACTACAAGA
CCACGCCTCCCGTGCTGGACTCCGACGGCTCCTTCTTCCTCTACAGCAAGCTCACCGTGGACAAGAGCAG
GTGGCAGCAGGGGAACGTCTTCTCATGCTCCGTGATGCACGAGGCTCTGCACAACCACTACACGCAGAAG
AGCCTCTCCCTGTCTCCGGGTAAATGATAACTCGAGTCTAGAGGGCCCGTTTAAACCCGCTGATCAGCCT
CGACTGTGCCTTCTAGTTGCCAGCCATCTGTTGTTTGCCCCTCCCCCGTGCCTTCCTTGACCCTGGAAGG
TGCCACTCCCACTGTCCTTTCCTAATAAAATGAGGAAATTGCATCGCATTGTCTGAGTAGGTGTCATTCT
ATTCTGGGGGGTGGGGTGGGGCAGGACAGCAAGGGGGAGGATTGGGAAGACAATAGCAGGCATGCTGGGG
ATGCGGTGGGCTCTATGGCTTCTGAGGCGGAAAGAACCAGCTGGGGCTCTAGGGGGTATCCCC
[124 nt withheld, positions 3144-3267]
C
[91 nt withheld, positions 3269-3359]
A
[49 nt withheld, positions 3361-3409]
CCTTTGACGTTGGAGTCCACGTTCTTT
[37 nt withheld, positions 3437-3473]
ACCCTATCTCGGTCTATTCTTTTGATTTATAAGGGATTTTGCCGATTTCGGCCTATTGGTTAAAAAATGA
GCTGATTTAACAAAAATTTAACGCGAATTAATTCTGTGGAATGTGTGTCAGTTAGGGTGTGGAAAGTCCC
CAGGCTCCCCAGCAGGCAGAAGTATGCAAAGCATGCATCTCAATTAGTCAGCAACCAGGTGTGGAAAGTC
CCCAGGCTCCCCAGCAGGCAGAAGTATGCAAAGCATGCATCTCAATTAGTCAGCAACCATAGTCCCGCCC
CTAACTCCGCCCATCCCGCCCCTAACTCCGCCCAGTTCCGCCCATTCTCCGCCCCATGGCTGACTAATTT
TTTTTATTTATGCAGAGGCCGAGGCCGCCTCTGCCTCTGAGCTATTCCAGAAGTAGTGAGGAGGCTTTTT
TGGAGGCCTAGGCTTTTGCAAAAAGCTCCCGGGAGCTTGTATATCCATTTTCGGATCTGATCAAGAGACA
GGATGAGGATCGTTTCGCATGATTGAACAAGATGGATTGCACGCAGGTTCTCCGGCCGCTTGGGTGGAGA
GGCTATTCGGCTATGACTGGGCACAACAGACAATCGGCTGCTCTGATGCCGCCGTGTTCCGGCTGTCAGC
GCAGGGGCGCCCGGTTCTTTTTGTCAAGACCGACCTGTCCGGTGCCCTGAATGAACTGCAGGACGAGGCA
GCGCGGCTATCGTGGCTGGCCACGACGGGCGTTCCTTGCGCAGCTGTGCTCGACGTTGTCACTGAAGCGG
GAAGGGACTGGCTGCTATTGGGCGAAGTGCCGGGGCAGGATCTCCTGTCATCTCACCTTGCTCCTGCCGA
GAAAGTATCCATCATGGCTGATGCAATGCGGCGGCTGCATACGCTTGATCCGGCTACCTGCCCATTCGAC
CACCAAGCGAAACATCGCATCGAGCGAGCACGTACTCGGATGGAAGCCGGTCTTGTCGATCAGGATGATC
TGGACGAAGAGCATCAGGGGCTCGCGCCAGCCGAACTGTTCGCCAGGCTCAAGGCGCGCATGCCCGACGG
CGAGGATCTCGTCGTGACCCATGGCGATGCCTGCTTGCCGAATATCATGGTGGAAAATGGCCGCTTTTCT
GGATTCATCGACTGTGGCCGGCTGGGTGTGGCGGACCGCTATCAGGACATAGCGTTGGCTACCCGTGATA
TTGCTGAAGAGCTTGGCGGCGAATGGGCTGACCGCTTCCTCGTGCTTTACGGTATCGCCGCTCCCGATTC
GCAGCGCATCGCCTTCTATCGCCTTCTTGACGAGTTCTTCTGAGCGGGACTCTGGGGTTCGAAATGACCG
ACCAAGCGACGCCCAACCTGCCATCACGAGATTTCGATTCCACCGCCGCCTTCTATGAAAGGTTGGGCTT
CGGAATCGTTTTCCGGGACGCCGGCTGGATGATCCTCCAGCGCGGGGATCTCATGCTGGAGTTCTTCGCC
CACCCCAACTTGTTTATTGCAGCTTATAATGGTTACAAATAAAGCAATAGCATCACAAATTTCACAAATA
AAGCATTTTTTTCACTGCATTCTAGTTGTGGTTTGTCCAAACTCATCAATGTATCTTATCATGTCTGTAT
ACCGTCGACCTCTAGCTAGAGCTTGGCGTAATCATGGTCATAGCTGTTTCCTGTGTGAAATTGTTATCCG
CTCACAATTCCACACAACATACGAGCCGGAAGCATAAAGTGTAAAGCCTGGGGTGCCTAATGAGTGAGCT
AACTCACATTAATTGCGTTGCGCTCACTGCCCGCTTTCCAGTCGGGAAACCTGTCGTGCCAGCTGCATTA
ATGAATCGGCCAACGCGCGGGGAGAGGCGGTTTGCGTATTGGGCGCTCTTCCGCTTCCTCGCTCACTGAC
TCGCTGCGCTCGGTCGTTCGGCTGCGGCGAGCGGTATCAGCTCACTCAAAGGCGGTAATACGGTTATCCA
CAGAATCAGGGGATAACGCAGGAAAGAACATGTGAGCAAAAGGCCAGCAAAAGGCCAGGAACCGTAAAAA
GGCCGCGTTGCTGGCGTTTTTCCATAGGCTCCGCCCCCCTGACGAGCATCACAAAAATCGACGCTCAAGT
CAGAGGTGGCGAAACCCGACAGGACTATAAAGATACCAGGCGTTTCCCCCTGGAAGCTCCCTCGTGCGCT
CTCCTGTTCCGACCCTGCCGCTTACCGGATACCTGTCCGCCTTTCTCCCTTCGGGAAGCGTGGCGCTTTC
TCATAGCTCACGCTGTAGGTATCTCAGTTCGGTGTAGGTCGTTCGCTCCAAGCTGGGCTGTGTGCACGAA
CCCCCCGTTCAGCCCGACCGCTGCGCCTTATCCGGTAACTATCGTCTTGAGTCCAACCCGGTAAGACACG
ACTTATCGCCACTGGCAGCAGCCACTGGTAACAGGATTAGCAGAGCGAGGTATGTAGGCGGTGCTACAGA
GTTCTTGAAGTGGTGGCCTAACTACGGCTACACTAGAAGAACAGTATTTGGTATCTGCGCTCTGCTGAAG
CCAGTTACCTTCGGAAAAAGAGTTGGTAGCTCTTGATCCGGCAAACAAACCACCGCTGGTAGCGGTGGTT
TTTTTGTTTGCAAGCAGCAGATTACGCGCAGAAAAAAAGGATCTCAAGAAGATCCTTTGATCTTTTCTAC
GGGGTCTGACGCTCAGTGGAACGAAAACTCACGTTAAGGGATTTTGGTCATGAGATTATCAAAAAGGATC
TTCACCTAGATCCTTTTAAATTAAAAATGAAGTTTTAAATCAATCTAAAGTATATATGAGTAAACTTGGT
CTGACAGTTACCAATGCTTAATCAGTGAGGCACCTATCTCAGCGATCTGTCTATTTCGTTCATCCATAGT
TGCCTGACTCCCCGTCGTGTAGATAACTACGATACGGGAGGGCTTACCATCTGGCCCCAGTGCTGCAATG
ATACCGCGAGACCCACGCTCACCGGCTCCAGATTTATCAGCAATAAACCAGCCAGCCGGAAGGGCCGAGC
GCAGAAGTGGTCCTGCAACTTTATCCGCCTCCATCCAGTCTATTAATTGTTGCCGGGAAGCTAGAGTAAG
TAGTTCGCCAGTTAATAGTTTGCGCAACGTTGTTGCCATTGCTACAGGCATCGTGGTGTCACGCTCGTCG
TTTGGTATGGCTTCATTCAGCTCCGGTTCCCAACGATCAAGGCGAGTTACATGATCCCCCATGTTGTGCA
AAAAAGCGGTTAGCTCCTTCGGTCCTCCGATCGTTGTCAGAAGTAAGTTGGCCGCAGTGTTATCACTCAT
GGTTATGGCAGCACTGCATAATTCTCTTACTGTCATGCCATCCGTAAGATGCTTTTCTGTGACTGGTGAG
TACTCAACCAAGTCATTCTGAGAATAGTGTATGCGGCGACCGAGTTGCTCTTGCCCGGCGTCAATACGGG
ATAATACCGCGCCACATAGCAGAACTTTAAAAGTGCTCATCATTGGAAAACGTTCTTCGGGGCGAAAACT
CTCAAGGATCTTACCGCTGTTGAGATCCAGTTCGATGTAACCCACTCGTGCACCCAACTGATCTTCAGCA
TCTTTTACTTTCACCAGCGTTTCTGGGTGAGCAAAAACAGGAAGGCAAAATGCCGCAAAAAAGGGAATAA
GGGCGACACGGAAATGTTGAATACTCATACTCTTCCTTTTTCAATATTATTGAAGCATTTATCAGGGTTA
TTGTCTCATGAGCGGATACATATTTGAATGTATTTAGAAAAATAAACAAATAGGGGTTCCGCGCACATTT
CCCCGAAAAGTGCCACCTGACGTCGACGGATCGGGAGATCTCCCGATCCCCTATGGTGCACTCTCAGTAC
AATCTGCTCTGATGCCGCATAGTTAAGCCAGTATCTGCTCCCTGCTTGTGTGTTGGAGGTCGCTGAGTAG
TGCGCGAGCAAAATTTAAGCTACAACAAGGCAAGGCTTGACCGACAATTGCATGAAGAATCTGCTTAGGG
TTAGGCGTTTTGCGCTGCTTCGCGATGTACGGGCCAGATATACGCGTTGACATTGATTATTGACTAGTTA
TTAATAGTAATCAATTACGGGGTCATTAGTTCATAGCCCATATATGGAGTTCCGCGTTACATAACTTACG
GTAAATGGCCCGCCTGGCTGACCGCCCAACGACCCCCGCCCATTGACGTCAATAATGACGTATGTTCCCA
TAGTAACGCCAATAGGGACTTTCCATTGACGTCAATGGGTGGAGTATTTACGGTAAACTGCCCACTTGGC
AGTACATCAAGTGTATCATATGCCAAGTACGCCCCCTATTGACGTCAATGACGGTAAATGGCCCGCCTGG
CATTATGCCCAGTACATGACCTTATGGGACTTTCCTACTTGGCAGTACATCTACGTATTAGTCATCGCTA
TTACCATG
