>Addgene plasmid #145169 | pcDNA3-sACE2v6-Fc(IgG1) | addgene partial sequence | sequence record 291749 | BGH-rev 5'-TAGAAGGCACAGTCGAGG-3'
TCGAGTTATCATTTACCCGGAGACAGGGAGAGGCTCTTCTGCGTGTAGTGGTTGTGCAGAGCCTCGTGCA
TCACGGAGCATGAGAAGACGTTCCCCTGCTGCCACCTGCTCTTGTCCACGGTGAGCTTGCTGTAGAGGAA
GAAGGAGCCGTCGGAGTCCAGCACGGGAGGCGTGGTCTTGTAGTTGTTCTCCGGCTGCCCATTGCTCTCC
CACTCCACGGCGATGTCGCTGGGATAGAAGCCTTTGACCAGGCAGGTCAGGCTGACCTGGTTCTTGGTCA
TCTCCTCCCGGGATGGGGGCAGGGTGTACACCTGTGGTTCTCGGGGCTGCCCTTTGGCTTTGGAGATGGT
TTTCTCGATGGGGGCTGGGAGGGCTTTGTTGGAGACCTTGCACTTGTACTCCTTGCCATTCAGCCAGTCC
TGGTGCAGGACGGTGAGGACGCTGACCACACGGTACGTGCTGTTGTACTGCTCCTCCCGCGGCTTTGTCT
TGGCATTATGCACCTCCACGCCGTCCACGTACCAGTTGAACTTGACCTCAGGGTCTTCGTGGCTCACGTC
CACCACCACGCATGTGACCTCAGGGGTCCGGGAGATCATGAGGGTGTCCTTGGGTTTTGGGGGGAAGAGG
AAGACTGACGGTCCCCCCAGGAGTTCAGGTGCTGGGCACGGTGGGCATGTGTGAGTTTTGTCGGATCCGT
CTGCATATGGACTCCAGTCGGTACTCCATCCCACAAAAGAATTCTTGTTCTGGTCTTTCAGCCAGGTAAA
TAAGGGCTCAAAGTAGTTG
