>Addgene plasmid #145169 | pcDNA3-sACE2v6-Fc(IgG1) | addgene partial sequence | sequence record 291750 | T7 5'-TAATACGACTCACTATAGGG-3'
CTCTTCCTGGCTCCTTCTCAGCCTTGTTGCTGTAACTGCTGCTCAGTCCACCATTGAGGAACAGGCCAAG
TACTTTTTGGACAAGTTTAACCACGAAGCCGAAGACCTGTTCTATCTGAGTTCACTTGCTTCTTGGAATT
ATAACACCAATATTACTGAAGAGAATGTCCAAAACATGAATAATGCTGGGGACAAATGGTCTGCCTTTTT
AAAGGAACAGTCCACAACTGCCCAAATGTATCCACTACAAGAAATTCAGAATCTCCAAGTCAAGCTTCAG
CTGCAGGCTCTTCAGCAAAATGGGTCTTCAGTGCTCTCAGAAGACAAGAGCAAACGGTTGAACACAATTC
TAAATACAATGAGCACCATCTACAGTACTGGAAAAGTTTGTAACCCAGATAATCCACAAGAATGCTTATT
ACTTGAACCAGGTTTGAATGAAATAATGGCAAACAGTTTAGACTACAATGAGAGGCTCTGGGCTTGGGAA
AGCTGGAGATCTGAGGTCGGCAAGCAGCTGAGGCCATTATATGAAGAGTATGTGGTCTTGAAAAATGAGA
TGGCAAGAGCAAATCATTATGAGGACTATGGGGATTATTGGAGAGGAGACTATGAAGTAAATGGGGTAGA
TGGCTATGACTACAGCCGCGGCCAGTTGATTGAAGATGTGGAACATACCTTTGAAGAGATTAAACCATTA
TATGAACATCTTCATGCCTATGTGAGGGCAAAGTTGATGAATGCCTATCCTTCCTATATCAGTCCAATTG
GATGCCTCCCTGCTCATTTGCTTGGTGATATGTGGGGTAGATTTTGGACAAATCTGTACTCTTTGACAGT
TCCCTTTGGACAGAAACCAAACATAGATGTTACTGATGCAATGGTGGACCAGGCCTGGGATGCA
